>Addgene plasmid #237522 | pET28a:GST-AvrPWT4 | addgene full sequence | sequence record 471105 | Addgene NGS Result
AAAAAAACCACCGCTACCAGCGGTGGTTTGTTTGCCGGATCAAGAGCTACCAACTCTTTTTCCGAAGGTA
ACTGGCTTCAGCAGAGCGCAGATACCAAATACTGTCCTTCTAGTGTAGCCGTAGTTAGGCCACCACTTCA
AGAACTCTGTAGCACCGCCTACATACCTCGCTCTGCTAATCCTGTTACCAGTGGCTGCTGCCAGTGGCGA
TAAGTCGTGTCTTACCGGGTTGGACTCAAGACGATAGTTACCGGATAAGGCGCAGCGGTCGGGCTGAACG
GGGGGTTCGTGCACACAGCCCAGCTTGGAGCGAACGACCTACACCGAACTGAGATACCTACAGCGTGAGC
TATGAGAAAGCGCCACGCTTCCCGAAGGGAGAAAGGCGGACAGGTATCCGGTAAGCGGCAGGGTCGGAAC
AGGAGAGCGCACGAGGGAGCTTCCAGGGGGAAACGCCTGGTATCTTTATAGTCCTGTCGGGTTTCGCCAC
CTCTGACTTGAGCGTCGATTTTTGTGATGCTCGTCAGGGGGGCGGAGCCTATGGAAAAACGCCAGCAACG
CGGCCTTTTTACGGTTCCTGGCCTTTTGCTGGCCTTTTGCTCACATGTTCTTTCCTGCGTTATCCCCTGA
TTCTGTGGATAACCGTATTACCGCCTTTGAGTGAGCTGATACCGCTCGCCGCAGCCGAACGACCGAGCGC
AGCGAGTCAGTGAGCGAGGAAGCGGAAGAGCGCCTGATGCGGTATTTTCTCCTTACGCATCTGTGCGGTA
TTTCACACCGCAATGGTGCACTCTCAGTACAATCTGCTCTGATGCCGCATAGTTAAGCCAGTATACACTC
CGCTATCGCTACGTGACTGGGTCATGGCTGCGCCCCGACACCCGCCAACACCCGCTGACGCGCCCTGACG
GGCTTGTCTGCTCCCGGCATCCGCTTACAGACAAGCTGTGACCGTCTCCGGGAGCTGCATGTGTCAGAGG
TTTTCACCGTCATCACCGAAACGCGCGAGGCAGCTGCGGTAAAGCTCATCAGCGTGGTCGTGAAGCGATT
CACAGATGTCTGCCTGTTCATCCGCGTCCAGCTCGTTGAGTTTCTCCAGAAGCGTTAATGTCTGGCTTCT
GATAAAGCGGGCCATGTTAAGGGCGGTTTTTTCCTGTTTGGTCACTGATGCCTCCGTGTAAGGGGGATTT
CTGTTCATGGGGGTAATGATACCGATGAAACGAGAGAGGATGCTCACGATACGGGTTACTGATGATGAAC
ATGCCCGGTTACTGGAACGTTGTGAGGGTAAACAACTGGCGGTATGGATGCGGCGGGACCAGAGAAAAAT
CACTCAGGGTCAATGCCAGCGCTTCGTTAATACAGATGTAGGTGTTCCACAGGGTAGCCAGCAGCATCCT
GCGATGCAGATCCGGAACATAATGGTGCAGGGCGCTGACTTCCGCGTTTCCAGACTTTACGAAACACGGA
AACCGAAGACCATTCATGTTGTTGCTCAGGTCGCAGACGTTTTGCAGCAGCAGTCGCTTCACGTTCGCTC
GCGTATCGGTGATTCATTCTGCTAACCAGTAAGGCAACCCCGCCAGCCTAGCCGGGTCCTCAACGACAGG
AGCACGATCATGCGCACCCGTGGCCAGGACCCAACGCTGCCCGAGATGCGCCGCGTGCGGCTGCTGGAGA
TGGCGGACGCGATGGATATGTTCTGCCAAGGGTTGGTTTGCGCATTCACAGTTCTCCGCAAGAATTGATT
GGCTCCAATTCTTGGAGTGGTGAATCCGTTAGCGAGGTGCCGCCGGCTTCCATTCAGGTCGAGGTGGCCC
GGCTCCATGCACCGCGACGCAACGCGGGGAGGCAGACAAGGTATAGGGCGGCGCCTACAATCCATGCCAA
CCCGTTCCATGTGCTCGCCGAGGCGGCATAAATCGCCGTGACGATCAGCGGTCCAATGATCGAAGTTAGG
CTGGTAAGAGCCGCGAGCGATCCTTGAAGCTGTCCCTGATGGTCGTCATCTACCTGCCTGGACAGCATGG
CCTGCAACGCGGGCATCCCGATGCCGCCGGAAGCGAGAAGAATCATAATGGGGAAGGCCATCCAGCCTCG
CGTCGCGAACGCCAGCAAGACGTAGCCCAGCGCGTCGGCCGCCATGCCGGCGATAATGGCCTGCTTCTCG
CCGAAACGTTTGGTGGCGGGACCAGTGACGAAGGCTTGAGCGAGGGCGTGCAAGATTCCGAATACCGCAA
GCGACAGGCCGATCATCGTCGCGCTCCAGCGAAAGCGGTCCTCGCCGAAAATGACCCAGAGCGCTGCCGG
CACCTGTCCTACGAGTTGCATGATAAAGAAGACAGTCATAAGTGCGGCGACGATAGTCATGCCCCGCGCC
CACCGGAAGGAGCTGACTGGGTTGAAGGCTCTCAAGGGCATCGGTCGAGATCCCGGTGCCTAATGAGTGA
GCTAACTTACATTAATTGCGTTGCGCTCACTGCCCGCTTTCCAGTCGGGAAACTGTCGTGCCAGCTGCAT
TAATGAATCGGCCAACGCGCGGGGAGAGGCGGTTTGCGTATTGGGCGCCAGGGTGGTTTTTCTTTTCACC
AGTGAGACGGGCAACAGCTGATTGCCCTTCACCGCCTGGCCCTGAGAGAGTTGCAGCAAGCGGTCCACGC
TGGTTTGCCCCAGCAGGCGAAAATCCTGTTTGATGGTGGTTAACGGCGGGATATAACATGAGCTGTCTTC
GGTATCGTCGTATCCCACTACCGAGATATCCGCACCAACGCGCAGCCCGGACTCGGTAATGGCGCGCATT
GCGCCCAGCGCCATCTGATCGTTGGCAACCAGCATCGCAGTGGGAACGATGCCCTCATTCAGCATTTGCA
TGGTTTGTTGAAAACCGGACATGGCACTCCAGTCGCCTTCCCGTTCCGCTATCGGCTGAATTTGATTGCG
AGTGAGATATTTATGCCAGCCAGCCAGACGCAGACGCGCCGAGACAGAACTTAATGGGCCCGCTAACAGC
GCGATTTGCTGGTGACCCAATGCGACCAGATGCTCCACGCCCAGTCGCGTACCGTCTTCATGGGAGAAAA
TAATACTGTTGATGGGTGTCTGGTCAGAGACATCAAGAAATAACGCCGGAACATTAGTGCAGGCAGCTTC
CACAGCAATGGCATCCTGGTCATCCAGCGGATAGTTAATGATCAGCCCACTGACGCGTTGCGCGAGAAGA
TTGTGCACCGCCGCTTTACAGGCTTCGACGCCGCTTCGTTCTACCATCGACACCACCACGCTGGCACCCA
GTTGATCGGCGCGAGATTTAATCGCCGCGACAATTTGCGACGGCGCGTGCAGGGCCAGACTGGAGGTGGC
AACGCCAATCAGCAACGACTGTTTGCCCGCCAGTTGTTGTGCCACGCGGTTGGGAATGTAATTCAGCTCC
GCCATCGCCGCTTCCACTTTTTCCCGCGTTTTCGCAGAAACGTGGCTGGCCTGGTTCACCACGCGGGAAA
CGGTCTGATAAGAGACACCGGCATACTCTGCGACATCGTATAACGTTACTGGTTTCACATTCACCACCCT
GAATTGACTCTCTTCCGGGCGCTATCATGCCATACCGCGAAAGGTTTTGCGCCATTCGATGGTGTCCGGG
ATCTCGACGCTCTCCCTTATGCGACTCCTGCATTAGGAAGCAGCCCAGTAGTAGGTTGAGGCCGTTGAGC
ACCGCCGCCGCAAGGAATGGTGCATGCAAGGAGATGGCGCCCAACAGTCCCCCGGCCACGGGGCCTGCCA
CCATACCCACGCCGAAACAAGCGCTCATGAGCCCGAAGTGGCGAGCCCGATCTTCCCCATCGGTGATGTC
GGCGATATAGGCGCCAGCAACCGCACCTGTGGCGCCGGTGATGCCGGCCACGATGCGTCCGGCGTAGAGG
ATCGAGATCTCGATCCCGCGAAATTAATACGACTCACTATAGGGGAATTGTGAGCGGATAACAATTCCCC
TCTAGAAATAATTTTGTTTAACTTTAAGAAGGAGATATACCATGTCCCCTATACTAGGTTATTGGAAAAT
TAAGGGCCTTGTGCAACCCACTCGACTTCTTTTGGAATATCTTGAAGAAAAATATGAAGAGCATTTGTAT
GAGCGCGATGAAGGTGATAAATGGCGAAACAAAAAGTTTGAATTGGGTTTGGAGTTTCCCAATCTTCCTT
ATTATATTGATGGTGATGTTAAATTAACACAGTCTATGGCCATCATACGTTATATAGCTGACAAGCACAA
CATGTTGGGTGGTTGTCCAAAAGAGCGTGCAGAGATTTCAATGCTTGAAGGAGCGGTTTTGGATATTAGA
TACGGTGTTTCGAGAATTGCATATAGTAAAGACTTTGAAACTCTCAAAGTTGATTTTCTTAGCAAGCTAC
CTGAAATGCTGAAAATGTTCGAAGATCGTTTATGTCATAAAACATATTTAAATGGTGATCATGTAACCCA
TCCTGACTTCATGTTGTATGACGCTCTTGATGTTGTTTTATACATGGACCCAATGTGCCTGGATGCGTTC
CCAAAATTAGTTTGTTTTAAAAAACGTATTGAAGCTATCCCACAAATTGATAAGTACTTGAAATCCAGCA
AGTATATAGCATGGCCTTTGCAGGGCTGGCAAGCCACGTTTGGTGGTGGCGACCATCCTCCAAAATCGGA
TCTGGTTCCGCGTGGATCTCATAGCGAAAACCTCTACTTCCAATCGATGAAACCCCCCTCCGATTCGACG
GATGCCTCAAAAATCCCGACTTACAAAATTAAACATCCAGGGCCTCGTTACATTATAACTGACGATGGTC
GAGTTGTTGAGGTCGAACGCAAGGAATCAGGACGCTATCAATTAATCGATGGGGTTTTAGTACGTGTGGA
ATATGAAAAGAAAACCGGGGGTTCGGAAGGGTCAAAAACATCCACCAACACGCGCGGTCCGAAACCGGAG
GATGAGTGTGGCCTCGAGGATCCGGCTGCTAACAAAGCCCGAAAGGAAGCTGAGTTGGCTGCTGCCACCG
CTGAGCAATAACTAGCATAACCCCTTGGGGCCTCTAAACGGGTCTTGAGGGGTTTTTTGCTGAAAGGAGG
AACTATATCCGGATATCCCGCAAGAGGCCCGGCAGTACCGGCATAACCAAGCCTATGCCTACAGCATCCA
GGGTGACGGTGCCGAGGATGACGATGAGCGCATTGTTAGATTTCATACACGGTGCCTGACTGCGTTAGCA
ATTTAACTGTGATAAACTACCGCATTAAAGCTTATCGATGGCCGCCCAGGCCCCAGGCCTTAAGATCGTC
ATCGGAGGTAGCAGCACCCTCGACGGCCTCGGCCTTAGAGGCAGCAGCCTCGACGTGCCTCTTGCAATAC
TCGATCACCTTGGCGAGGATCTTGCTCGTGACGTTAGGAAGAGGGACTCCGTTGTCGACGCAGTCGTCTT
CAACCATATGCGCTATGGTTTGTGACTCGAGAGCCACCGCCTCCTCAACCTCGAAAGATTCACCATCGGA
ACTCTTCAACACAATCTTCTTCGCAGAGGCCAGCGCGGCCATCGATGATAAGCTGTCAAACATGAGAATT
CTTGAAGACGAAAGGGCCTCGTGATACGCCTATTTTTATAGGTTAATGTCATGATAATAATGGTTTCTTA
GACGTCAGGTGGCACTTTTCGGGGAAATGTGCGCGGAACCCCTATTTGTTTATTTTTCTAAATACATTCA
AATATGTATCCGCTCATGAGACAATAACCCTGATAAATGCTTCAATAATATTGAAAAAGGAAGAGTATGA
GTATTCAACATTTCCGTGTCGCCCTTATTCCCTTTTTTGCGGCATTTTGCCTTCCTGTTTTTGCTCACCC
AGAAACGCTGGTGAAAGTAAAAGATGCTGAAGATCAGTTGGGTGCACGAGTGGGTTACATCGAACTGGAT
CTCAACAGCGGTAAGATCCTTGAGAGTTTTCGCCCCGAAGAACGTTTTCCAATGATGAGCACTTTTAAAG
TTCTGCTATGTGGCGCGGTATTATCCCGTGTTGACGCCGGGCAAGAGCAACTCGGTCGCCGCATACACTA
TTCTCAGAATGACTTGGTTGAGTACTCACCAGTCACAGAAAAGCATCTTACGGATGGCATGACAGTAAGA
GAATTATGCAGTGCTGCCATAACCATGAGTGATAACACTGCGGCCAACTTACTTCTGACAACGATCGGAG
GACCGAAGGAGCTAACCGCTTTTTTGCACAACATGGGGGATCATGTAACTCGCCTTGATCGTTGGGAACC
GGAGCTGAATGAAGCCATACCAAACGACGAGCGTGACACCACGATGCCTGCAGCAATGGCAACAACGTTG
CGCAAACTATTAACTGGCGAACTACTTACTCTAGCTTCCCGGCAACAATTAATAGACTGGATGGAGGCGG
ATAAAGTTGCAGGACCACTTCTGCGCTCGGCCCTTCCGGCTGGCTGGTTTATTGCTGATAAATCTGGAGC
CGGTGAGCGTGGCTCTCGCGGTATCATTGCAGCACTGGGGCCAGATGGTAAGCCCTCCCGTATCGTAGTT
ATCTACACGACGGGGAGTCAGGCAACTATGGATGAACGAAATAGACAGATCGCTGAGATAGGTGCCTCAC
TGATTAAGCATTGGTAACTGTCAGACCAAGTTTACTCATATATACTTTAGATTGATTTAAAACTTCATTT
TTAATTTAAAAGGATCTAGGTGAAGATCCTTTTTGATAATCTCATGACCAAAATCCCTTAACGTGAGTTT
TCGTTCCACTGAGCGTCAGACCCCGTAGAAAAGATCAAAGGATCTTCTTGAGATCCTTTTTTTCTGCGCG
TAATCTGCTGCTTGCAAAC
Features (pLannotate 1.2.2; 21 found; start..end, strand, type, name):
    733..872     -  misc_feature   bom: basis of mobility region from pBR322
    974..1165    -  CDS            rop: Rop protein, which maintains plasmids at low copy number; rop
   1182..1562    +  CDS            YPB1_ECOLX: Protein predicted: Swiss-Prot protein existence level 4. From Escherichia coli.
   1804..2428    -  CDS            TcR (fragment): tetracycline efflux protein; tet; confers resistance to tetracycline
   2443..2464    -  protein_bind   CAP binding site: CAP binding activates transcription in the presence of cAMP. E. coli catabolite activator protein
   2477..3558    -  CDS            lacI: lac repressor; lacI; The lac repressor binds to the lac operator to inhibit transcription in E. coli. This inhibition can be relieved by adding lactose or isopropyl-β-D-thiogalactopyranoside (IPTG).
   3559..3636    -  promoter       lacI promoter: lacI
   3644..3923    -  CDS            TcR (fragment): tetracycline efflux protein; tet; confers resistance to tetracycline
   3945..3963    +  promoter       T7 promoter: promoter for bacteriophage T7 RNA polymerase
   3964..3988    +  protein_bind   lac operator: The lac repressor binds to the lac operator to inhibit transcription in E. coli. This inhibition can be relieved by adding lactose or isopropyl-β-D-thiogalactopyranoside (IPTG). lac repressor encoded by lacI
   4003..4025    +  RBS            RBS: efficient ribosome binding site from bacteriophage T7 gene 10 (Olins and Rangwala, 1989)
   4032..4685    +  CDS            GST26_SCHJA: Experimental evidence at protein level: Swiss-Prot protein existence level 1. GST isoenzymes appear to play a central role in the parasite detoxification system. Other functions are also suspected including a role in increasing the solubility of haematin in the parasite gut. From Schistosoma japonicum (Blood fluke).
   4995..5044    +  CDS            SET1 (fragment): solubility-enhancement tag derived from T7 phage gene 10B
   5052..5099    +  terminator     T7 terminator: transcription terminator for bacteriophage T7 RNA polymerase
   5122..5226    -  CDS            TcR (fragment): tetracycline efflux protein; tet; confers resistance to tetracycline
   5274..5290    -  promoter       tet promoter (fragment): E. coli promoter for tetracycline efflux protein gene
   5303..5557    -  CDS            SKP1A (fragment): SKP1A_ARATH - Also known as ASK1 From Arabidopsis thaliana (Mouse-ear cress).
   5571..5589    -  promoter       tet promoter (fragment): E. coli promoter for tetracycline efflux protein gene
   5702..5806    +  promoter       AmpR promoter: bla
   5807..6664    +  CDS            bla: BLAT_ECOLX - Experimental evidence at protein level: Swiss-Prot protein existence level 1. TEM-type are the most prevalent beta-lactamases in enterobacteria; they hydrolyze the beta-lactam bond in susceptible beta-lactam antibiotics, thus conferring resistance to penicillins and cephalosporins. TEM-3 and TEM-4 are capable of hydrolyzing cefotaxime and ceftazidime. TEM-5 is capable of hydrolyzing ceftazidime. TEM-6 is capable of hydrolyzing ceftazidime and aztreonam. TEM-8/CAZ-2, TEM- 16/CAZ-7 and TEM-24/CAZ-6 are markedly active against ceftazidime. IRT- 4 shows resistance to beta-lactamase in
   6838..547     +  rep_origin     ori (across the origin): high-copy-number ColE1/pMB1/pBR322/pUC origin of replication
