[The description below was written by a language model from this plasmid's Addgene catalogue record and pLannotate feature annotations shown in this document.]
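Description:
pET28a:GST-AvrPWT4 is a bacterial expression plasmid for producing the Magnaporthe oryzae effector AvrPwt4 as a recombinant glutathione S-transferase fusion in E. coli. The catalogue lists the backbone as a pET28a:His-MBP derivative into which the insert was placed by ligation-independent cloning. However, the sequenced 6,879 nt plasmid carries an ampicillin resistance gene (bla with its own promoter) rather than the kanamycin marker usually associated with pET28a, which agrees with the recorded ampicillin selection. It also contains scattered fragments of the tetracycline resistance gene and its promoter, suggesting a pBR322-derived pET-type framework. Replication is from a ColE1/pMB1-family origin, accompanied by the bom mobility region and the rop gene. Rop normally lowers copy number, although the record lists the plasmid as high copy.

The expression cassette consists of a T7 promoter followed by a lac operator, the phage T7 gene 10 ribosome binding site, an open reading frame beginning with Schistosoma japonicum GST, and a T7 terminator. A plasmid-borne lacI gene with its own promoter supplies the repressor, so transcription depends on T7 RNA polymerase from the host and is inducible with IPTG. The automated annotation does not label AvrPwt4 itself. The unannotated stretch of roughly 300 nt between the GST coding sequence and the terminator region is presumably where the effector sequence lies. No His or MBP feature is annotated despite the backbone name. Short hits to SET1 and Arabidopsis SKP1A are partial matches of unclear significance. The stated purpose is recombinant protein expression, and the associated publication concerns direct binding of a fungal effector by the wheat tandem kinase RWT4.
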