Addgene plasmid #237522: pET28a:GST-AvrPWT4
Purpose: Recombinant protein expression
Depositing lab: Gitta Coaker. Depositing organization: University of California, Davis. Publication: Wheat tandem kinase RWT4 directly binds a fungal effector to activate defense. Sung YC, Li Y, Bernasconi Z, Baik S, Asuke S, Keller B, Fahima T, Coaker G. Nat Genet. 2025 Apr 14. doi: 10.1038/s41588-025-02162-w. PubMed 40229601.
Backbone
  Vector backbone: pET28a:His-MBP
  Vector type: Bacterial Expression
Growth in bacteria
  Bacterial resistance: Ampicillin, 100 μg/mL
  Growth temperature: 37°C
  Growth strain: DH5alpha
  Copy number: High Copy
Gene/Insert
  Gene/Insert name: AvrPwt4
  Species: Magnaporthe oryzae
  Cloning method: Ligation Independent Cloning
Terms and licenses: Academic/Nonprofit Terms; Industry Terms: Not Available to Industry
Depositor comments: Please visit https://doi.org/10.1101/2024.04.30.591956 for bioRxiv preprint.
How to cite: pET28a:GST-AvrPWT4 was a gift from Gitta Coaker (Addgene plasmid # 237522 ; http://n2t.net/addgene:237522 ; RRID:Addgene_237522)
